Addgene plasmid #147587: pAc5.1B-lambdaN-HA-DmCYFIP1-K743E_T
Purpose: Insect Expression of DmCYFIP1-K743E
Depositing lab: Elisa Izaurralde. Depositing organization: Max Planck Institute for Developmental Biology. Publication: 4E-BPs require non-canonical 4E-binding motifs and a lateral surface of eIF4E to repress translation. Igreja C, Peter D, Weiler C, Izaurralde E. Nat Commun. 2014 Sep 2;5:4790. doi: 10.1038/ncomms5790. PubMed 25179781.
Backbone
  Vector backbone: Unknown
  Vector type: Insect Expression
Growth in bacteria
  Bacterial resistance: Ampicillin, 100 μg/mL
  Growth temperature: 37°C
  Growth strain: DH5alpha
  Copy number: Low Copy
Gene/Insert
  Gene/Insert name: DmCYFIP1-K743E (alt names: Cytoplasmic FMR1-interacting protein; Sra-1 CG4931)
  Species: D. melanogaster (fly)
  Mutation: 5 silent and one non silent A146V mutations compared to the sequence given by NCBI:NM_142190.3
  Entrez Gene: Sra-1 (a.k.a. Dmel_CG4931, CG4931, CYFIP, CYFIP1/2, DSra-1, Dmel\CG4931, PIR121, PIR121/Sra-1, Sra, Sra-1/CYFIP, Sra1, Sra1/PIR121, cyfip, dSra, sra-1, sra1)
  Cloning method: Unknown
Terms and licenses: Academic/Nonprofit Terms; Industry Terms: Not Available to Industry
Depositor comments: Plasmids from this collection were made available to the research community and donated after the lab closed. Please note that the sequence provided by the depositing laboratory may be theoretical/predicted or based on Sanger sequencing results. There may be discrepancies between sequencing results obtained by Addgene and the depositor sequence. If an Addgene verified sequence is not available, please contact before placing your order to request that our lab fully sequence the plasmid.
How to cite: pAc5.1B-lambdaN-HA-DmCYFIP1-K743E_T was a gift from Elisa Izaurralde (Addgene plasmid # 147587 ; http://n2t.net/addgene:147587 ; RRID:Addgene_147587)
