[The description below was written by a language model from this plasmid's Addgene catalogue record and pLannotate feature annotations shown in this document.]
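Description:
pAc5.1B-lambdaN-HA-DmCYFIP1-K743E_T is a 9,344-nt insect expression plasmid for producing a tagged point mutant of the Drosophila melanogaster Cytoplasmic FMR1-interacting protein (CYFIP, encoded by Sra-1/CG4931) in fly cells. The catalogue lists the backbone as unknown, although the name and the annotated parts point to a pAc5.1-type vector. Expression is driven by the strong constitutive Drosophila actin 5C (Ac5) promoter and terminated by an SV40 polyadenylation signal. In bacteria the plasmid is maintained through a ColE1/pUC-type origin and selected with ampicillin via the bla gene and its own promoter. The record labels it low copy even though the origin is annotated as a high-copy type. Short fragments of a tetracycline resistance gene and of SV40 large T antigen are also annotated; these appear to be non-functional backbone remnants.

The open reading frame starts with a short fragment of the bacteriophage lambda N protein, followed by an HA epitope (annotated as a partial 3xHA match) and then the full Sra-1 coding sequence. The lambda N peptide is the RNA-binding segment that recognises boxB hairpins, so fusions of this kind are commonly used to tether a protein to a boxB-containing reporter mRNA and measure its effect on translation or stability, while HA allows detection and immunoprecipitation. A vector-derived V5 tag lies downstream of the insert; the record does not say whether it is translated in frame. The insert carries the K743E substitution named in the title, plus five silent changes and one non-silent A146V change relative to the NCBI reference. The associated study concerns how 4E-binding proteins engage eIF4E to repress translation, but the record does not state the specific effect of K743E.
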