Features (pLannotate 1.2.2; 11 found; start..end, strand, type, name):
     56..2568    +  promoter       Ac5 promoter: Drosophila melanogaster actin 5C promoter
   2589..2654    +  CDS            N (fragment): REGN_LAMBD - Experimental evidence at protein level: Swiss-Prot protein existence level 1. Plays a role as a transcriptional antitermination factor that allows the virus to initiate its lytic phase. Activates expression of the delayed viral early genes by modifying host RNA polymerase (RNAP) into a form that is resistant to termination signals. This antitermination function requires the host NusA protein which serves to stabilize the interaction between antitermination protein N and host RNA polymerase. From Escherichia phage lambda (Bacteriophage lambda).
   2679..2705    +  CDS            3xHA (fragment): three tandem HA epitope tags
   2718..6590    +  CDS            Sra-1: CYFIP_DROME - Also known as Cyfip From Drosophila melanogaster (Fruit fly).
   6629..6670    +  CDS            V5 tag: epitope tag from simian virus 5
   6770..6904    -  polyA_signal   SV40 poly(A) signal: SV40 polyadenylation signal
   6927..7011    -  CDS            large T antigen (fragment): large T antigen from SV40 (simian virus 40)
   7012..7482    +  CDS            TcR (fragment): tetracycline efflux protein; tet; confers resistance to tetracycline
   7526..8114    -  rep_origin     ori: high-copy-number ColE1/pMB1/pBR322/pUC origin of replication
   8285..9145    -  CDS            AmpR: β-lactamase; bla; confers resistance to ampicillin, carbenicillin, and related antibiotics
   9146..9250    -  promoter       AmpR promoter: bla
>Addgene plasmid #147587 | pAc5.1B-lambdaN-HA-DmCYFIP1-K743E_T | depositor full sequence | sequence record 290034 | Full Sequence
CTTCAAGGAATTAATTCTATATTCTAAAAACACAAATGATACTTCTAAAAAAAATCATGAATGGCATCAA
CTCTGAATCAAATCTTTGCAGATGCACCTACTTCTCATTTCCACTGTCACATCATTTTTCCAGATCTCGC
TGCCTGTTATGTGGCCCACAAACCAAGACACGTTTTATGGCCATTAAAGCTGGCTGATCGTCGCCAAACA
CCAAATACATATCAATATGTACATTCGAGAAAGAAGCGATCAAAGAAGCGTCTTCGGGCGAGTAGGAGAA
TGCGGAGGAGAAGGAGAACGAGCTGATCTAGTATCTCTCCACAATCCAATGCCAACTGACCAACTGGCCA
TATTCGGAGCAATTTGAAGCCAATTTCCATCGCCTGGCGATCGCTCCATTCTTGGCTATATGTTTTTCAC
CGTTCCCGGGGCCATTTTCAAAGACTCGTCGGTAAGATAAGATTGTGTCACTCGCTGTCTCTCTTCATTT
GTCGAAGAATGCTGAGGAATTTCGCGATGACGTCGGCGAGTATTTTGAAGAATGAGAATAATTTGTATTT
ATACGAAAATCAGTTAGTGGAATTTTCTACAAAAACATGTTATCTATAGATAATTTTGTTGCAAAATATG
TTGACTATGACAAAGATTGTATGTATATACCTTTAATGTATTCTCATTTTCTTATGTATTTATAATGGCA
ATGATGATACTGATGATATTTTAAGATGATGCCAGACCACAGGCTGATTTCTGCGTCTTTTGCCGAACGC
AGTGCATGTGCGGTTGTTGTTTTTTGGAATAGTTTCAATTTTCGGACTGTCCGCTTTGATTTCAGTTTCT
TGGCTTATTCAAAAAGCAAAGTAAAGCCAAAAAAGCGAGATGGCAATACCAAATGCGGCAAAACGGTAGT
GGAAGGAAAGGGGTGCGGGGCAGCGGAAGGAAGGGTGGGGCGGGGCGTGGCGGGGTCTGTGGCTGGGCGC
GACGTCACCGACGTTGGAGCCACTCCTTTGACCATGTGTGCGTGTGTGTATTATTCGTGTCTCGCCACTC
GCCGGTTGTTTTTTTCTTTTTATCTCGCTCTCTCTAGCGCCATCTCGTACGCATGCTCAACGCACCGCAT
GTTGCCGTGTCCTTTATGCGTCATTTTGGCTCGAAATAGGCAATTATTTAAACAAAGATTAGTCAACGAA
AACGCTAAAATAAATAAGTCTACAATATGGTTACTTATTGCCATGTGTGTGCAGCCAACGATAGCAACAA
AAGCAACAACACAGTGGCTTTCCCTCTTTCACTTTTTGTTTGCAAGCGCGTGCGAGCAAGACGGCACGAC
CGGCAAACGCAATTACGCTGACAAAGAGCAGACGAAGTTTTGGCCGAAAAACATCAAGGCGCCTGATACG
AATGCATTTGCAATAACAATTGCGATATTTAATATTGTTTATGAAGCTGTTTGACTTCAAAACACACAAA
AAAAAAAATAAAACAAATTATTTGAAAGAGAATTAGGAATCGGACAGCTTATCGTTACGGGCTAACAGCA
CACCGAGACGAAATAGCTTACCTGACGTCACAGCCTCTGGAAGAACTGCCGCCAAGCAGAGAGAGAGAGA
AAAAGAGGGAGAGCAGCTTAGACCGCATGTGCTTGTGTGTGAGGCGTCTCTCTCTTCGTCTCCTGTTTGC
GCAAACGCATAGACTGCACTGAGAAAATCGATTACCTATTTTTTATGAATGAATATTTGCACTATTACTA
TTCAAAACTATTAAGATAGCAATCACATTCAATAGCCAAATACTATACCACCTGAGCGATGCAACGAAAT
GATCAATTTGAGCAAAAATGCTGCATATTTAGGACGGCATCATTATAGAAATGCTTCTTGCTGTGTACTT
TTCTCTCGTCTGGCAGCTGTTTCGCCGTTATTGTTAAAACCGGCTTAAGTTAGGTGTGTTTTCTACGACT
AGTGATGCCCCTACTAGAAGATGTGTGTTGCACAAATGTCCCTGAATAACCAATTTGAAGTGCAGATAGC
AGTAAACGTAAGCTAATATGAATATTATTTAACTGTAATGTTTTAATATCGCTGGACATTACTAATAAAC
CCACTATAAACACATGTACATATGTATGTTTTGGCATACAATGAGTAGTTGGGGAAAAAATGTGTAAAAG
CACCGTGACCATCACAGCATAAAGATAACCAGCTGAAGTATCGAATATGAGTAACCCCCAAATTGAATCA
CATGCCGCAACTGATAGGACCCATGGAAGTACACTCTTCATGGCGATATACAAGACACACACAAGCACGA
ACACCCAGTTGCGGAGGAAATTCTCCGTAAATGAAAACCCAATCGGCGAACAATTCATACCCATATATGG
TAAAAGTTTTGAACGCGACTTGAGAGCGGAGAGCATTGCGGCTGATAAGGTTTTAGCGCTAAGCGGGCTT
TATAAAACGGGCTGCGGGACCAGTTTTCATATCACTACCGTTTGAGTTCTTGTGCTGTGTGGATACTCCT
CCCGACACAAAGCCGCTCCATCAGCCAGCAGTCGTCTAATCCAGAGACCCCGGATCGGGGTACCCAACAT
GGACGCACAAACACGACGACGTGAGCGTCGCGCTGAGAAACAAGCTCAATGGAAAGCTGCAAACGGTGGA
TCTCCTCCACATATGGCTTACCCATACGATGTTCCAGATTACGCTCCTCCAAGCTTAATGACGGAGAAGA
TTACGCTAGCCGACGCGCTGTCCAACGTGGAGGTGTTGGACGAGCTATCCCTGCCGGACGAGCAGCCCTG
CATCGAGGCGCAGCCCTGCTCGATTATCTACAAGGCAAACTTCGATACGAATTTCGAGGATCGCAATGGA
TTTGTCACGGGTATCGCCAAGTACATCGAGGAGGCCACCACCCATGCCAACTTGAATGTGCTCCTGGACG
AGGGGCAGAAACACGCAGTAATGCTCTACACCTGGCGCTGCTGCTCGCGCGCCATTCCGCAGCCCAAGTC
CAATGAGCAGCCGAACCGCGTGGAGATCTACGAGAAGACGGTCGAGGTGCTAGCCCCGGAGGTGAACAAG
CTGCTCAACTTCATGTACTTCCAACGCAAGGCCATCGAGGCCTTCTCCGGCGAGGTGAAGCGCTTGTGCC
ACGTCGAGAAGCGCAAGGACTTCGTGTCCGAGGCGTACCTATTGACGCTAGGCAAGTTTATTAACATGTT
TGCCGTGCTGGACGAGCTGAAGAACATGAAGTCCAGCGTGAAGAACGATTACTCCACCTACAGGCGAGCT
GCGCAGTTCCTCAAAGTGATGTCGGACTCGCACACTTTGCAGGAGTCGCAGAATCTGTCCATGTTCCTGG
CCACGCAGAACAAGATTCGCGACACGGTCAAGGACACGCTGGAGAAGATCGTGGGCTACGAGGATCTGCT
CTCAGATGTGGTCAACATTTGCGTGCATATGTTCGAGACAAAGATGTACTTGACCCCTGAGGAGAAGCAC
ATGCTGGTAAAAGTTATGGGCTTTGGCCTGTTCCTTATGGACAGCGATGCGTGCAATATCAACAAACTTG
ATCAAAAGAAGAAGATACGGCTGGATCGCATCGATCGCATCTTTAAGAACCTGGAAGTGGTGCCCCTCTT
CGGCGACATGCAGATTGCTCCCTTCAACTACATAAAGCGCAGCAAGCACTTCGATTCCAGCAAGTGGCCG
CTGTCCAGCTCTAACGCCATCAGCCCACAGGCGGATCTAATGGTGCATTTGCCGCAGATACGCGAGGATC
ACGTCAAGTACATTTCGGAGCTGGCGCGATACACAAACGAGGTGACCACCACCGTCAAGGAGAATCCCTC
TGATGCCGAGAACCGGATTACGGCCGACCTGGCTCTGCGCGGCCTTCAATTGCTGTCCGAGTGGACCAGT
GTGGTCACCGAGTTGTACTCCTGGAAGCTCCTGCATCCGACTGATCATCACCAGAACAAGGAGTGCCCCG
TGGAGGCTGAGGAGTACGAGCGGGCCACCCGCTACAATTACACCTCGGAAGAGAAGTTCGCGCTGATCGA
GGTCATCGCCATGATAAAGGGACTGCAGGTGCTAATGGCGCGCATTGAAACCGTATTGTGCGAGGCTATC
CGGCGTAACATCTATTCCGAGCTGCAGGACTTCGTGCAGCTTTCGCTTCGTGAACCGCTGCGAAAGGCCG
TAAAAAATAAGAAGGATCTTATCCGGAGCATCATCATGTCGGTGCGAGAGACATCGGCGGACTGGCAAAA
GGGCTATGAGCCCACCGACGATCCAGTGGCCAAGGGCAAGAAGGATCCCGACGGCGGCTTCCGCATCCAG
GTGCCTCGCCTCAATGTGGGACCTTCCTCCACTCAGCTATACATGGTGCGCACCATGCTGGAGTCTCTGA
TTGCCGACAAAAGCGGCGGCAAGCGCACTTTGCGCAAGGACATCGACGGAAACTGTTTGCTGCAGATCGA
CACGTTCCACAAGACATCGTTCTACTGGAGCTACTTGCTCAACTTCAGCGACACGCTTCAGAAGTGCTGC
GATCTCTCGCAGCTGTGGTATCGCGAGTTCTACTTGGAGATGACCATGGGTCGTAAGGTTAACAAGTGCT
TGGTGCGGCATCAGCACAACGAGGAGTGCAAGGATCTGATCACCATGGAGAAGCGCATTCAGTTTCCGAT
TGAAATGTCCATGCCCTGGATCCTAACCGATCACATTCTGCAAACGAAGGAGCCCTCAATGATGGAATTT
GTCTTGTATCCCCTGGACTTGTACAACGACTCGGCGTACTACGCACTCACTGTCTTCCGAAAGCAGTTCC
TGTACGACGAAGTGGAGGCCGAAGTCAATCTGTGCTTCGATCAATTTGTCTACAAGCTGAGCGAGCAGAT
CTTTGCCCATTACAAGCAATTGGCGGGCAGCATCTTCTTGGACGAGCGATTCCGTTTGGAGTGCGAGGTA
CTCGGTTTCAACTTCCAGTCGTATCCCCGCAATAATCGTTATGAGACCTTGTTAAAACAACGACATGTCC
AACTTTTGGGCCGTTCTATTGACTTGAACAAACTGATCACACAACGCATAAACGCCAACATGCACAAGAG
CATTGAGTTGGCCATCAGTCGTTTCGAGGGCAACGATATAACCGGCATTGTGGAACTCGAAGGCCTGCTA
GAGGCGAATCGAATTTGCCACAAGTTGCTAAGCAAGTACTTGGCCCTGGATAACTTTGACGGCATGGTAA
AGGAGGCTAACCACAATGTACTGGCGCCTTACGGCAGAATAACACTGCACGTCTTTGTGGAATTGAACTA
CGACTTTCTGGTCAATTACTGCTATAATGCAGCCACGAATCGTTTCATTCGAACCAAAGTGAATCTTTCG
TCGTCACAGGCTATTCAGCGTGAGAAGCCGCCACAAATGTCCCATTACTATCTGTGGGGTTCCAAGCAGC
TGAATGCTGCCTATTCCACACAGTATGGCCAGTACACTGGCTTTGTAGGTTCACCGCATTTCCATGCCAT
GTGCCGCCTGCTGGGCTATCAGGGCATAGCAGTCGTCATGGACATTATACTGAAGGACATTGTTAAGCCA
CTGATCCAGGGCTCGCTGCTGCAGTTCACCAAGACGCTGATGATTGCCATGCCCAAGTCATGCAAACTAC
CCCGTTGCGAATATGGTTCGCCTGGAGTGCTCAGCTACTATCAGGCTCATCTTACAGACATCGTGCAATA
TCCGGACGCGAAGACAGAGCTATTTCAGTCTTTCCGGGAGTTTGGCAACAGCATTATCTTTTGCCTGCTG
ATCGAACAGGCGCTCTCGCAGGAGGAGGTGTGCGATCTACTGCACGCCGCCCTCTTCCAGAACATCTTTC
CCAGACCTTTTTGCAAAGAGAATGAAAAACCGGAGGCTAAGCAAAAGCGTCTTGAAGCACAGTTTGCCAA
TCTGCAGATAGTTTCAAACGTGGAAAAGATTGGCACTGCAAAGCAAGCAATGATAGCACGAGAGGGAGAT
TTGCTGACTCGTGAGCGTCTTTGCTGTGGCCTCAGCATTTTTGAAGTTATTCTCAACCGCGTGAAGAGCT
ATTTGGACGACCCTGTGTGGTGTGGTCCTCCACCGGCCAACGGGATTATCCACGTGGATGAGTGCTCGGA
GTTCCATCGCCTTTGGTCGGCTCTGCAGTTCGTTTATTGCATTCCAGTCAGGGGAACGGAGTACACCATC
GAGGAGCTCTTCGGCGAAGGTCTGAACTGGGCTGGCTGCGTCATGATCGTACTGCTGGGACAGCAGCGTC
GCTTCGAGGCTCTGGACTTTTGCTACCACATTCTGCGGGTACAGCGCGTCGATGGCAAGGATGAGGACGT
AAAGGGCATTCAATTGAAGCGAATGGTGGATCGGATTCGTCGGTTCCAAGTATTAAACTCACAAATCTTC
TCCATTCTCAACAAGTATCTAAAGGGCGGCGATGGCGAGGGCTCAAATGTGGAGCACGTGCGGTGTTTTC
CACCGCCTCAGCATCCCTCGGTCATATCGTCCTCGTCGCACTACCAGGATCCCCAGAAGCTGCGGCAGAG
CATAAACAATTGAGCGGCCGCTCGAGTCTAGAGGGCCCGCGGTTCGAAGGTAAGCCTATCCCTAACCCTC
TCCTCGGTCTCGATTCTACGCGTACCGGTCATCATCACCATCACCATTGAGTTTAAACCCGCTGATCAGC
CTCGACTGTGCCTTCTAAGGCCTGAGCTCGCTGATCAGCCTCGATCGAGGATCCAGACATGATAAGATAC
ATTGATGAGTTTGGACAAACCACAACTAGAATGCAGTGAAAAAAATGCTTTATTTGTGAAATTTGTGATG
CTATTGCTTTATTTGTAACCATTATAAGCTGCAATAAACAAGTTAACAACAACAATTGCATTCATTTTAT
GTTTCAGGTTCAGGGGGAGGTGTGGGAGGTTTTTTAAAGCAAGTAAAACCTCTACAAATGTGGTATGGCT
GATTATGATCAGTCGACCGATGCCCTTGAGAGCCTTCAACCCAGTCAGCTCCTTCCGGTGGGCGCGGGGC
ATGACTATCGTCGCCGCACTTATGACTGTCTTCTTTATCATGCAACTCGTAGGACAGGTGCCGGCAGCGC
TCTGGGTCATTTTCGGCGAGGACCGCTTTCGCTGGAGCGCGACGATGATCGGCCTGTCGCTTGCGGTATT
CGGAATCTTGCACGCCCTCGCTCAAGCCTTCGTCACTGGTCCCGCCACCAAACGTTTCGGCGAGAAGCAG
GCCATTATCGCCGGCATGGCGGCCGACGCGCTGGGCTACGTCTTGCTGGCGTTCGCGACGCGAGGCTGGA
TGGCCTTCCCCATTATGATTCTTCTCGCTTCCGGCGGCATCGGGATGCCCGCGTTGCAGGCCATGCTGTC
CAGGCAGGTAGATGACGACCATCAGGGACAGCTTCAAGGATCGCTCGCGGCTCTTACCAGCCAGCAAAAG
GCCAGGAACCGTAAAAAGGCCGCGTTGCTGGCGTTTTTCCATAGGCTCCGCCCCCCTGACGAGCATCACA
AAAATCGACGCTCAAGTCAGAGGTGGCGAAACCCGACAGGACTATAAAGATACCAGGCGTTTCCCCCTGG
AAGCTCCCTCGTGCGCTCTCCTGTTCCGACCCTGCCGCTTACCGGATACCTGTCCGCCTTTCTCCCTTCG
GGAAGCGTGGCGCTTTCTCAATGCTCACGCTGTAGGTATCTCAGTTCGGTGTAGGTCGTTCGCTCCAAGC
TGGGCTGTGTGCACGAACCCCCCGTTCAGCCCGACCGCTGCGCCTTATCCGGTAACTATCGTCTTGAGTC
CAACCCGGTAAGACACGACTTATCGCCACTGGCAGCAGCCACTGGTAACAGGATTAGCAGAGCGAGGTAT
GTAGGCGGTGCTACAGAGTTCTTGAAGTGGTGGCCTAACTACGGCTACACTAGAAGGACAGTATTTGGTA
TCTGCGCTCTGCTGAAGCCAGTTACCTTCGGAAAAAGAGTTGGTAGCTCTTGATCCGGCAAACAAACCAC
CGCTGGTAGCGGTGGTTTTTTTGTTTGCAAGCAGCAGATTACGCGCAGAAAAAAAGGATCTCAAGAAGAT
CCTTTGATCTTTTCTACGGGGTCTGACGCTCAGTGGAACGAAAACTCACGTTAAGGGATTTTGGTCATGA
GATTATCAAAAAGGATCTTCACCTAGATCCTTTTAAATTAAAAATGAAGTTTTAAATCAATCTAAAGTAT
ATATGAGTAAACTTGGTCTGACAGTTACCAATGCTTAATCAGTGAGGCACCTATCTCAGCGATCTGTCTA
TTTCGTTCATCCATAGTTGCCTGACTCCCCGTCGTGTAGATAACTACGATACGGGAGGGCTTACCATCTG
GCCCCAGTGCTGCAATGATACCGCGAGACCCACGCTCACCGGCTCCAGATTTATCAGCAATAAACCAGCC
AGCCGGAAGGGCCGAGCGCAGAAGTGGTCCTGCAACTTTATCCGCCTCCATCCAGTCTATTAATTGTTGC
CGGGAAGCTAGAGTAAGTAGTTCGCCAGTTAATAGTTTGCGCAACGTTGTTGCCATTGCTGCAGGCATCG
TGGTGTCACGCTCGTCGTTTGGTATGGCTTCATTCAGCTCCGGTTCCCAACGATCAAGGCGAGTTACATG
ATCCCCCATGTTGTGCAAAAAAGCGGTTAGCTCCTTCGGTCCTCCGATCGTTGTCAGAAGTAAGTTGGCC
GCAGTGTTATCACTCATGGTTATGGCAGCACTGCATAATTCTCTTACTGTCATGCCATCCGTAAGATGCT
TTTCTGTGACTGGTGAGTACTCAACCAAGTCATTCTGAGAATAGTGTATGCGGCGACCGAGTTGCTCTTG
CCCGGCGTCAACACGGGATAATACCGCGCCACATAGCAGAACTTTAAAAGTGCTCATCATTGGAAAACGT
TCTTCGGGGCGAAAACTCTCAAGGATCTTACCGCTGTTGAGATCCAGTTCGATGTAACCCACTCGTGCAC
CCAACTGATCTTCAGCATCTTTTACTTTCACCAGCGTTTCTGGGTGAGCAAAAACAGGAAGGCAAAATGC
CGCAAAAAAGGGAATAAGGGCGACACGGAAATGTTGAATACTCATACTCTTCCTTTTTCAATATTATTGA
AGCATTTATCAGGGTTATTGTCTCATGAGCGGATACATATTTGAATGTATTTAGAAAAATAAACAAATAG
GGGTTCCGCGCACATTTCCCCGAAAAGTGCCACCTGACGTCTAAGAAACCATTATTATCATGACATTAAC
CTATAAAAATAGGCGTATCACGAGGCCCTTTCGT
